>Addgene plasmid #202541 | pOTTC1664 - pAAV SYN1 mGas6(delta)-Myc-DDK | addgene full sequence | sequence record 397040 | Addgene NGS Result
CCTGCAGGCAGCTGCGCGCTCGCTCGCTCACTGAGGCCGCCCGGGCGTCGGGCGACCTTTGGTCGCCCGG
CCTCAGTGAGCGAGCGAGCGCGCAGAGAGGGAGTGGCCAACTCCATCACTAGGGGTTCCTGCGGCCGCAC
GCGTGTGTCTAGACTGCAGAGGGCCCTGCGTATGAGTGCAAGTGGGTTTTAGGACCAGGATGAGGCGGGG
TGGGGGTGCCTACCTGACGACCGACCCCGACCCACTGGACAAGCACCCAACCCCCATTCCCCAAATTGCG
CATCCCCTATCAGAGAGGGGGAGGGGAAACAGGATGCGGCGAGGCGCGTGCGCACTGCCAGCTTCAGCAC
CGCGGACAGTGCCTTCGCCCCCGCCTGGCGGCGCGCGCCACCGCCGCCTCAGCACTGAAGGCGCGCTGAC
GTCACTCGCCGGTCCCCCGCAAACTCCCCTTCCCGGCCACCTTGGTCGCGTCCGCGCCGCCGCCGGCCCA
GCCGGACCGCACCACGCGAGGCGCGAGATAGGGGGGCACGGGCGCGACCATCTGCGCTGCGGCGCCGGCG
ACTCAGCGCTGCCTCAGTCTGCGGTGGGCAGCGGAGGAGTCGTGTCGTGCCTGAGAGCGCAGTCGAGAAG
GTACCGGATCCGAAGTTATCGCTAGCACCATGCCGCCACCGCCCGGGCCCGCCGCCGCCCTGGGCACTGC
GCTTCTGCTGCTCCTGCTGGCTTCCGAGTCTTCTCACACTGTGCTGTTGCGGGCGCGTGAGGCGGCGCAG
TTTCTGCGGCCCAGGCAGCGCCGCGCCTACCAAGTCGACATCTTACCATGTGTGCCCTTCAGCATGGCCA
AGAGCGTGAAGTCCTTGTACCTGGGCCGCATGTTCAGCGGGACCCCCGTGATTAGACTACGCTTCAAGAG
GCTTCAGCCTACCAGGCTGCTGGCTGAATTTGACTTCCGCACTTTTGACCCTGAAGGAGTCCTCTTCTTC
GCTGGAGGCCGTTCAGACAGCACCTGGATTGTCCTGGGCCTAAGAGCTGGGCGGCTTGAGCTGCAGCTTC
GGTACAATGGCGTTGGGCGCATCACCAGCAGCGGGCCAACCATCAACCACGGCATGTGGCAAACTATCTC
CGTGGAAGAGCTGGAACGTAACCTTGTCATCAAGGTCAACAAAGATGCTGTAATGAAGATCGCGGTAGCT
GGGGAGCTGTTTCAGCTGGAGAGGGGCCTCTATCACCTGAATCTCACCGTGGGCGGCATTCCCTTCAAGG
AGAGTGAGCTCGTCCAGCCGATTAACCCTCGCCTGGATGGGTGCATGAGGAGTTGGAACTGGCTGAACGG
GGAAGACAGCGCCATCCAGGAGACAGTCAAGGCAAACACAAAAATGCAGTGCTTCTCTGTGACAGAAAGG
GGCTCCTTCTTCCCGGGGAATGGATTTGCTACCTACAGGCTCAACTACACCCGAACATCGCTGGATGTCG
GCACGGAAACCACCTGGGAAGTTAAAGTTGTGGCTCGGATCCGCCCTGCCACGGACACGGGGGTGCTGCT
GGCGCTGGTGGGGGACGACGATGTCGTCCCCATCTCTGTGGCCCTAGTCGACTACCACTCTACAAAGAAG
CTCAAGAAGCAGTTGGTGGTCCTGGCAGTTGAGGATGTTGCCCTGGCACTGATGGAAATCAAGGTGTGCG
ACAGCCAGGAACACACGGTCACTGTCTCCCTGCGGGAGGGTGAGGCCACCCTAGAAGTGGATGGCACAAA
GGGCCAGAGTGAAGTGAGCACTGCCCAGCTGCAGGAGCGACTGGACACACTTAAGACACATCTGCAAGGC
TCTGTGCACACCTATGTTGGAGGCCTGCCAGAAGTATCGGTGATTTCTGCACCCGTCACTGCGTTCTACC
GCGGATGCATGACTCTGGAGGTAAACGGGAAAATCCTGGACCTGGATACGGCCTCGTACAAGCACAGTGA
CATCACCTCCCACTCCTGCCCGCCTGTGGAGCATGCCACCCCCACGCGTACGCGGCCGCTCGAGCAGAAA
CTCATCTCAGAAGAGGATCTGGCAGCAAATGATATCCTGGATTACAAGGATGACGACGATAAGGTTTAAA
CGGCCGGCCGCGGTCATAGCTGTTTCCTGAACAGATGGCGCGCCATAACTTCGAATTCGATATCAAGCTT
ATCGATAATCAACCTCTGGATTACAAAATTTGTGAAAGATTGACTGGTATTCTTAACTATGTTGCTCCTT
TTACGCTATGTGGATACGCTGCTTTAATGCCTTTGTATCATGCTATTGCTTCCCGTATGGCTTTCATTTT
CTCCTCCTTGTATAAATCCTGGTTGCTGTCTCTTTATGAGGAGTTGTGGCCCGTTGTCAGGCAACGTGGC
GTGGTGTGCACTGTGTTTGCTGACGCAACCCCCACTGGTTGGGGCATTGCCACCACCTGTCAGCTCCTTT
CCGGGACTTTCGCTTTCCCCCTCCCTATTGCCACGGCGGAACTCATCGCCGCCTGCCTTGCCCGCTGCTG
GACAGGGGCTCGGCTGTTGGGCACTGACAATTCCGTGGTGTTGTCGGGGAAATCATCGTCCTTTCCTTGG
CTGCTCGCCTATGTTGCCACCTGGATTCTGCGCGGGACGTCCTTCTGCTACGTCCCTTCGGCCCTCAATC
CAGCGGACCTTCCTTCCCGCGGCCTGCTGCCGGCTCTGCGGCCTCTTCCGCGTCTTCGCCTTCGCCCTCA
GACGAGTCGGATCTCCCTTTGGGCCGCCTCCCCGCATCGATACCGAGCGCTGCTCGAGAGATCTACGGGT
GGCATCCCTGTGACCCCTCCCCAGTGCCTCTCCTGGCCCTGGAAGTTGCCACTCCAGTGCCCACCAGCCT
TGTCCTAATAAAATTAAGTTGCATCATTTTGTCTGACTAGGTGTCCTTCTATAATATTATGGGGTGGAGG
GGGGTGGTATGGAGCAAGGGGCAAGTTGGGAAGACAACCTGTAGGGCCTGCGGGGTCTATTGGGAACCAA
GCTGGAGTGCAGTGGCACAATCTTGGCTCACTGCAATCTCCGCCTCCTGGGTTCAAGCGATTCTCCTGCC
TCAGCCTCCCGAGTTGTTGGGATTCCAGGCATGCATGACCAGGCTCAGCTAATTTTTGTTTTTTTGGTAG
AGACGGGGTTTCACCATATTGGCCAGGCTGGTCTCCAACTCCTAATCTCAGGTGATCTACCCACCTTGGC
CTCCCAAATTGCTGGGATTACAGGCGTGAACCACTGCTCCCTTCCCTGTCCTTCTGATTTTGTAGGTAAC
CACGTGCGGACCGAGCGGCCGCAGGAACCCCTAGTGATGGAGTTGGCCACTCCCTCTCTGCGCGCTCGCT
CGCTCACTGAGGCCGGGCGACCAAAGGTCGCCCGACGCCCGGGCTTTGCCCGGGCGGCCTCAGTGAGCGA
GCGAGCGCGCAGCTGCCTGCAGGGGCGCCTGATGCGGTATTTTCTCCTTACGCATCTGTGCGGTATTTCA
CACCGCATA
[95 nt withheld, positions 3510-3604]
T
[46 nt withheld, positions 3606-3651]
C
[141 nt withheld, positions 3653-3793]
CCTTTGACGTTGGAGTCCACGTTCTTT
[37 nt withheld, positions 3821-3857]
ACTCTATCTCGGGCTATTCTTTTGATTTATAAGGGATTTTGCCGATTTCGGTCTATTGGTTAAAAAATGA
GCTGATTTAACAAAAATTTAACGCGAATTTTAACAAAATATTAACGTTTACAATTTTATGGTGCACTCTC
AGTACAATCTGCTCTGATGCCGCATAGTTAAGCCAGCCCCGACACCCGCCAACACCCGCTGACGCGCCCT
GACGGGCTTGTCTGCTCCCGGCATCCGCTTACAGACAAGCTGTGACCGTCTCCGGGAGCTGCATGTGTCA
GAGGTTTTCACCGTCATCACCGAAACGCGCGAGACGAAAGGGCCTCGTGATACGCCTATTTTTATAGGTT
AATGTCATGATAATAATGGTTTCTTAGACGTCAGGTGGCACTTTTCGGGGAAATGTGCGCGGAACCCCTA
TTTGTTTATTTTTCTAAATACATTCAAATATGTATCCGCTCATGAGACAATAACCCTGATAAATGCTTCA
ATAATATTGAAAAAGGAAGAGTATGAGTATTCAACATTTCCGTGTCGCCCTTATTCCCTTTTTTGCGGCA
TTTTGCCTTCCTGTTTTTGCTCACCCAGAAACGCTGGTGAAAGTAAAAGATGCTGAAGATCAGTTGGGTG
CACGAGTGGGTTACATCGAACTGGATCTCAACAGCGGTAAGATCCTTGAGAGTTTTCGCCCCGAAGAACG
TTTTCCAATGATGAGCACTTTTAAAGTTCTGCTATGTGGCGCGGTATTATCCCGTATTGACGCCGGGCAA
GAGCAACTCGGTCGCCGCATACACTATTCTCAGAATGACTTGGTTGAGTACTCACCAGTCACAGAAAAGC
ATCTTACGGATGGCATGACAGTAAGAGAATTATGCAGTGCTGCCATAACCATGAGTGATAACACTGCGGC
CAACTTACTTCTGACAACGATCGGAGGACCGAAGGAGCTAACCGCTTTTTTGCACAACATGGGGGATCAT
GTAACTCGCCTTGATCGTTGGGAACCGGAGCTGAATGAAGCCATACCAAACGACGAGCGTGACACCACGA
TGCCTGTAGCAATGGCAACAACGTTGCGCAAACTATTAACTGGCGAACTACTTACTCTAGCTTCCCGGCA
ACAATTAATAGACTGGATGGAGGCGGATAAAGTTGCAGGACCACTTCTGCGCTCGGCCCTTCCGGCTGGC
TGGTTTATTGCTGATAAATCTGGAGCCGGTGAGCGTGGGTCTCGCGGTATCATTGCAGCACTGGGGCCAG
ATGGTAAGCCCTCCCGTATCGTAGTTATCTACACGACGGGGAGTCAGGCAACTATGGATGAACGAAATAG
ACAGATCGCTGAGATAGGTGCCTCACTGATTAAGCATTGGTAACTGTCAGACCAAGTTTACTCATATATA
CTTTAGATTGATTTAAAACTTCATTTTTAATTTAAAAGGATCTAGGTGAAGATCCTTTTTGATAATCTCA
TGACCAAAATCCCTTAACGTGAGTTTTCGTTCCACTGAGCGTCAGACCCCGTAGAAAAGATCAAAGGATC
TTCTTGAGATCCTTTTTTTCTGCGCGTAATCTGCTGCTTGCAAACAAAAAAACCACCGCTACCAGCGGTG
GTTTGTTTGCCGGATCAAGAGCTACCAACTCTTTTTCCGAAGGTAACTGGCTTCAGCAGAGCGCAGATAC
CAAATACTGTTCTTCTAGTGTAGCCGTAGTTAGGCCACCACTTCAAGAACTCTGTAGCACCGCCTACATA
CCTCGCTCTGCTAATCCTGTTACCAGTGGCTGCTGCCAGTGGCGATAAGTCGTGTCTTACCGGGTTGGAC
TCAAGACGATAGTTACCGGATAAGGCGCAGCGGTCGGGCTGAACGGGGGGTTCGTGCACACAGCCCAGCT
TGGAGCGAACGACCTACACCGAACTGAGATACCTACAGCGTGAGCTATGAGAAAGCGCCACGCTTCCCGA
AGGGAGAAAGGCGGACAGGTATCCGGTAAGCGGCAGGGTCGGAACAGGAGAGCGCACGAGGGAGCTTCCA
GGGGGAAACGCCTGGTATCTTTATAGTCCTGTCGGGTTTCGCCACCTCTGACTTGAGCGTCGATTTTTGT
GATGCTCGTCAGGGGGGCGGAGCCTATGGAAAAACGCCAGCAACGCGGCCTTTTTACGGTTCCTGGCCTT
TTGCTGGCCTTTTGCTCACATGT
Features (pLannotate 1.2.2; 17 found; start..end, strand, type, name):
     12..39      +  repeat_region  AAV2 ITR (fragment): inverted terminal repeat of adeno-associated virus serotype 2 inverted
     68..95      +  repeat_region  AAV2 ITR (fragment): inverted terminal repeat of adeno-associated virus serotype 2 inverted
    175..622     +  promoter       hSyn promoter: human synapsin I promoter; confers neuron-specific expression (Kügler et al., 2003)
    720..806     +  CDS            Gas6 (fragment): GAS6_RAT - Experimental evidence at protein level: Swiss-Prot protein existence level 1. Ligand for tyrosine-protein kinase receptors AXL, TYRO3 and MER whose signaling is implicated in cell growth and survival, cell adhesion and cell migration. GAS6/AXL signaling plays a role in various processes such as endothelial cell survival during acidification by preventing apoptosis, optimal cytokine signaling during human natural killer cell development, hepatic regeneration, gonadotropin-releasing hormone neuron survival and migration, platelet activation, or regulation of thrombotic responses (By s
    807..2000    +  CDS            Gas6 (fragment): GAS6_RAT - Experimental evidence at protein level: Swiss-Prot protein existence level 1. Ligand for tyrosine-protein kinase receptors AXL, TYRO3 and MER whose signaling is implicated in cell growth and survival, cell adhesion and cell migration. GAS6/AXL signaling plays a role in various processes such as endothelial cell survival during acidification by preventing apoptosis, optimal cytokine signaling during human natural killer cell development, hepatic regeneration, gonadotropin-releasing hormone neuron survival and migration, platelet activation, or regulation of thrombotic responses (By s
   2070..2094    +  CDS            3xFLAG (fragment): three tandem FLAG® epitope tags
   2153..2177    +  misc_feature   MCS (fragment): pBluescript multiple cloning site
   2177..2765    +  misc_feature   WPRE: woodchuck hepatitis virus posttranscriptional regulatory element
   2797..3273    +  polyA_signal   hGH poly(A) signal: human growth hormone polyadenylation signal
   3313..3453    +  repeat_region  AAV2 ITR: inverted terminal repeat of adeno-associated virus serotype 2 inverted
   3458..3509    -  misc_feature   bom (fragment): basis of mobility region from pBR322
   3528..3983    +  rep_origin     f1 ori (sequence partly withheld): f1 bacteriophage origin of replication; arrow indicates direction of (+) strand synthesis
   3984..4033    -  misc_feature   bom (fragment): basis of mobility region from pBR322
   4135..4170    -  CDS            rop (fragment): Rop protein, which maintains plasmids at low copy number; rop
   4265..4369    +  promoter       AmpR promoter: bla
   4370..5230    +  CDS            AmpR: β-lactamase; bla; confers resistance to ampicillin, carbenicillin, and related antibiotics
   5401..5989    +  rep_origin     ori: high-copy-number ColE1/pMB1/pBR322/pUC origin of replication
