[The description below was written by a language model from this plasmid's Addgene catalogue record and pLannotate feature annotations shown in this document.]
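Description:
pOTTC1664 - pAAV SYN1 mGas6(delta)-Myc-DDK is an adeno-associated virus transfer plasmid of about 6 kb, built on the pOTTC1479 backbone, for neuron-directed expression of a truncated mouse Gas6 protein. It is propagated in E. coli under ampicillin selection (AmpR with its native promoter) from a ColE1/pUC-type origin. An f1 phage origin is also present, flanked by remnants of pBR322 bom and rop sequences. The catalogue lists the plasmid as low copy and specifies a recombination-deficient strain, consistent with the need to keep the AAV2 inverted terminal repeats intact. The annotation detects a full ITR downstream of the cassette but only short fragments of the upstream one, which may reflect either sequencing and annotation difficulty across the repeat or a genuine truncation.

Between the ITRs, the human synapsin I promoter drives the Gas6 open reading frame, restricting expression largely to neurons. The insert is murine Gas6 lacking residues F50 to E275. This matches the two abutting Gas6 fragments in the feature table, a short N-terminal piece joined directly to the larger C-terminal portion; the annotation tool matched these to the rat homologue, but the record gives mouse as the species. A C-terminal Myc-DDK (FLAG) tag allows detection of the protein, although only the FLAG-like segment was annotated. A WPRE follows to enhance transcript stability and expression, and a human growth hormone polyadenylation signal terminates the transcript.

The ITRs allow the cassette to be packaged into recombinant AAV when replication and capsid functions are supplied in trans. The associated study examined Gas6, a ligand of the AXL, TYRO3 and MER receptors, in a mouse model of Alzheimer's disease. The record does not state the specific role of this deletion variant there.
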