Addgene plasmid #202541: pOTTC1664 - pAAV SYN1 mGas6(delta)-Myc-DDK
Purpose: An adeno-associated viral vector expressing murine Gas6 with deletion of (F50-E275) fused Myc and DDK epitopes from a synapsin promoter
Depositing lab: Christopher Richie. Depositing organization: National Institute on Drug Abuse (NIDA). Publication: Gas6 induces inflammation and reduces plaque burden but worsens behavior in a sex-dependent manner in the APP/PS1 model of Alzheimer's disease. Owlett LD, Karaahmet B, Le L, Belcher EK, Dionisio-Santos D, Olschowka JA, Elliott MR, O'Banion MK. J Neuroinflammation. 2022 Feb 7;19(1):38. doi: 10.1186/s12974-022-02397-y. PubMed 35130912.
Backbone
  Vector backbone: pOTTC1479
  Backbone manufacturer: NIDA GEVVC
  Vector type: AAV
Growth in bacteria
  Bacterial resistance: Ampicillin, 100 μg/mL
  Growth temperature: 30°C
  Growth strain: NEB Stable
  Copy number: Low Copy
Gene/Insert
  Gene/Insert name: Gas6
  Species: M. musculus (mouse)
  Insert size (bp): 1440
  Mutation: Deletion of F50-E275
  Entrez Gene: Gas6 (a.k.a. Gas-6)
  Promoter: SYN1
  Tag / fusion protein: Myc-DDK (C terminal on insert)
  Cloning method: Ligation Independent Cloning
Terms and licenses: Academic/Nonprofit Terms; Industry Terms: Not Available to Industry
How to cite: pOTTC1664 - pAAV SYN1 mGas6(delta)-Myc-DDK was a gift from Christopher Richie (Addgene plasmid # 202541 ; http://n2t.net/addgene:202541 ; RRID:Addgene_202541)
